>Addgene plasmid #222457 | pCHW111112 | addgene full sequence | sequence record 454079 | Addgene NGS Result
GCCAGGAACCGTAAAAAGGCCGCGTTGCTGGCGTTTTTCCATAGGCTCCGCCCCCCTGACGAGCATCACA
AAAATCGACGCTCAAGTCAGAGGTGGCGAAACCCGACAGGACTATAAAGATACCAGGCGTTTCCCCCTGG
AAGCTCCCTCGTGCGCTCTCCTGTTCCGACCCTGCCGCTTACCGGATACCTGTCCGCCTTTCTCCCTTCG
GGAAGCGTGGCGCTTTCTCATAGCTCACGCTGTAGGTATCTCAGTTCGGTGTAGGTCGTTCGCTCCAAGC
TGGGCTGTGTGCACGAACCCCCCGTTCAGCCCGACCGCTGCGCCTTATCCGGTAACTATCGTCTTGAGTC
CAACCCGGTAAGACACGACTTATCGCCACTGGCAGCAGCCACTGGTAACAGGATTAGCAGAGCGAGGTAT
GTAGGCGGTGCTACAGAGTTCTTGAAGTGGTGGCCTAACTACGGCTACACTAGAAGAACAGTATTTGGTA
TCTGCGCTCTGCTGAAGCCAGTTACCTTCGGAAAAAGAGTTGGTAGCTCTTGATCCGGCAAACAAACCAC
CGCTGGTAGCGGTGGTTTTTTTGTTTGCAAGCAGCAGATTACGCGCAGAAAAAAAGGATCTCAAGAAGAT
CCTTTGATCTTTTCTACGGGGTCTGACGCTCAGTGGAACGAAAACTCACGTTAAGGGATTTTGGTCATGA
GATTATCAAAAAGGATCTTCACCTAGATCCTTTTAAATTAAAAATGAAGTTTTAAATCAATCTAAAGTAT
ATATGAGTAAACTTGGTCTGACAGTTACCAATGCTTAATCAGTGAGGCACCTATCTCAGCGATCTGTCTA
TTTCGTTCATCCATAGTTGCCTGACTCCCCGTCGTGTAGATAACTACGATACGGGAGGGCTTACCATCTG
GCCCCAGTGCTGCAATGATACCGCGAGAACCACGCTCACCGGCTCCAGATTTATCAGCAATAAACCAGCC
AGCCGGAAGGGCCGAGCGCAGAAGTGGTCCTGCAACTTTATCCGCCTCCATCCAGTCTATTAATTGTTGC
CGGGAAGCTAGAGTAAGTAGTTCGCCAGTTAATAGTTTGCGCAACGTTGTTGCCATTGCTACAGGCATCG
TGGTGTCACGCTCGTCGTTTGGTATGGCTTCATTCAGCTCCGGTTCCCAACGATCAAGGCGAGTTACATG
ATCCCCCATGTTGTGCAAAAAAGCGGTTAGCTCCTTCGGTCCTCCGATCGTTGTCAGAAGTAAGTTGGCC
GCAGTGTTATCACTCATGGTTATGGCAGCACTGCATAATTCTCTTACTGTCATGCCATCCGTAAGATGCT
TTTCTGTGACTGGTGAGTACTCAACCAAGTCATTCTGAGAATAGTGTATGCGGCGACCGAGTTGCTCTTG
CCCGGCGTCAATACGGGATAATACCGCGCCACATAGCAGAACTTTAAAAGTGCTCATCATTGGAAAACGT
TCTTCGGGGCGAAAACTCTCAAGGATCTTACCGCTGTTGAGATCCAGTTCGATGTAACCCACTCGTGCAC
CCAACTGATCTTCAGCATCTTTTACTTTCACCAGCGTTTCTGGGTGAGCAAAAACAGGAAGGCAAAATGC
CGCAAAAAAGGGAATAAGGGCGACACGGAAATGTTGAATACTCATACTCTTCCTTTTTCAATATTATTGA
AGCATTTATCAAGGTTATTGTCTCATGAGCGGATACATATTTGAATGTATTTAGAAAAATAAACAAATAG
GGGTTCCGCGCACGAATTGGCCAGCGCTGCCATTTTTGGGGTGAGGCCGTTCGCGGCCGAGGGGCGCAGC
CCCTGGGGGGATGGGAGGCCCGCGTTAGCGGGCCGGGAGGGTTCGAGAAGGGGGGGCACCCCCCTTCGGC
GTGCGCGGTCACGCGCACAGGGCGCAGCCCTGGTTAAAAACAAGGTTTATAAATATTGGTTTAAAAGCAG
GTTAAAAGACAGGTTAGCGGTGGCCGAAAAACGGGCGGAAACCCTTGCAAATGCTGGATTTTCTGCCTGT
GGACAGCCCCTCAAATGTCAATAGGTGCGCCCCTCATCTGTCAGCACTCTGCCCCTCAAGTGTCAAGGAT
CGCGCCCCTCATCTGTCAGTAGTCGCGCCCCTCAAGTGTCAATACCGCAGGGCACTTATCCCCAGGCTTG
TCCACATCATCTGTGGGAAACTCGCGTAAAATCAGGCGTTTTCGCCGATTTGCGAGGCTGGCCAGCTCCA
CGTCGCCGGCCGAAATCGAGCCTGCCCCTCATCTGTCAACGCCGCGCCGGGTGAGTCGGCCCCTCAAGTG
TCAACGTCCGCCCCTCATCTGTCAGTGAGGGCCAAGTTTTCCGCGAGGTATCCACAACGCCGGCGGCCGC
GGTGTCTCGCACACGGCTTCGACGGCGTTTCTGGCGCGTTTGCAGGGCCATAGACGGCCGCCAGCCCAGC
GGCGAGGGCAACCAGCCCGGTGAGCGTCGCAAAGGAGATCCTGATCTGACTGATGGGCTGCCTGTATCGA
GTGGTGATTTTGTGCCGAGCTGCCGGTCGGGGAGCTGTTGGCTGGCTGGTGGCAGGATATATTGTGGTGT
AAACAAATTGACGCTTAGACAACTTAATAACACATTGCGGACGTTTTTAATGTACTGGGGTGGATGCAGT
GGGCCCCACTCTGTGAAGACAAACTAGAATTCGAGCTCGGAGAGTGGTCTTGGGAGAGCGATGCGTCTTT
TCCGATGAACCGTTCCAGCAAAAAAGACTAAGCGATGCGTCTTTTCCGCTGAACCGTTCCAGCAAAAAAG
ACTAAGCGATGCGTCTTTTCCGCTGAACCGTTCCAGCAAAAAAGACTAGGAGAGCGATGCGTCTTTTCCG
CTGAACCGTTCCAGCAAAAAAGACTATCCCGTCCTAATACCTCTACGTGCAAGCAGTATAAAAACAAAAT
ACATAAACATAACTAAAATCTCATATCGTTGTAATTGTCATATACTAGTGGTAATTAAGTCCAGTTACAC
TTAAGGTTAAATTTGCTGACTCTTTTTTACCTTTCATTTCTGAAACCATTGAGACCCCGACTGGAAAGCG
GGCAGTGAGCGCAACGCAATTAATGTGAGTTAGCTCACTCATTAGGCACCCCAGGCTTTACACTTTATGC
TTCCGGCTCGTATGTTGTGTGGAATTGTGAGCGGATAACAATTTCACACAGGAAACAGCTATGACCATGA
TTACGCCAAGCTTGCATGCCTGCAGGTCGACTCTAGAGGATCCCCGGGTACCGAGCTCGAATTCACTGGC
CGTCGTTTTACAACGTCGTGACTGGGAAAACCCTGGCGTTACCCAACTTAATCGCCTTGCAGCACATCCC
CCTTTCGCCAGCTGGCGTAATAGCGAAGAGGCCCGCACCGATCGCCCTTCCCAACAGTTGCGCAGCCTGA
ATGGCGAATGGCGCCTGATGCGGTATTTTCTCCTTACGCATCTGTGCGGTATTTCACACCGCATATGGTG
CACTCTCAGTACAATCTGCTCTGATGCCGCATAGTTAAGCCAGCCCCGACACCCGCCAACACCCGCTGAC
GCGCCCTGACGGGCTTGTCTGCTCCCGGCATCCGGGTCTCAGCTTGTCAAGCAGATCGTTCAAACATTTG
GCAATAAAGTTTCTTAAGATTGAATCCTGTTGCCGGTCTTGCGATGATTATCATATAATTTCTGTTGAAT
TACGTTAAGCATGTAATAATTAACATGTAATGCATGACGTTATTTATGAGATGGGTTTTTATGATTAGAG
TCCCGCAATTATACATTTAATACGCGATAGAAAACAAAATATAGCGCGCAAACTAGGATAAATTATCGCG
CGCGGTGTCATCTATGTTACTAGATCGACGCTTTACTTGTCTTCTGCACGAAGTGGTTTAAACTATCAGT
GTTTGACAGGATATATTGGCGGGTAAACCTAAGAGAAAAGAGCGTTTATTAGAATAATCGGATATTTAAA
AGGGCGTGAAAAGGTTTATCCGTTCGTCCATTTGTATGTGCATGCCAACCACAGGGTTCCCCAGATCAGG
CGCTGGCTGCTGAACCCCCAGCCGGAACTGACCCCACAAGGCCCTAGCGTTTGCAATGCACCAGGTCATC
ATTGACCCAGGCGTGTTCCACCAGGCCGCTGCCTCGCAACTCTTCGCAGGCTTCGCCGACCTGCTCGCGC
CACTTCTTCACGCGGGTGGAATCCGATCCGCACATGAGGCGGAAGGTTTCCAGCTTGAGCGGGTACGGCT
CCCGGTGCGAGCTGAAATAGTCGAACATCCGTCGGGCCGTCGGCGACAGCTTGCGGTACTTCTCCCATAT
GAATTTCGTGTAGTGGTCGCCAGCAAACAGCACGACGATTTCCTCGTCGATCAGGACCTGGCAACGGGAC
GTTTTCTTGCCACGGTCCAGGACGCGGAAGCGGTGCAGCAGCGACACCGATTCCAGGTGCCCAACGCGGT
CGGACGTGAAGCCCATCGCCGTCGCCTGTAGGCGCGACAGGCATTCCTCGGCCTTCGTGTAATACCGGCC
ATTGATCGACCAGCCCAGGTCCTGGCAAAGCTCGTAGAACGTGAAGGTGATCGGCTCGCCGATAGGGGTG
CGCTTCGCGTACTCCAACACCTGCTGCCACACCAGTTCGTCATCGTCGGCCCGCAGCTCGACGCCGGTGT
AGGTGATCTTCACGTCCTTGTTGACGTGGAAAATGACCTTGTTTTGCAGCGCCTCGCGCGGGATTTTCTT
GTTGCGCGTGGTGAACAGGGCAGAGCGGGCCGTGTCGTTTGGCATCGCTCGCATCGTGTCCGGCCACGGC
GCAATATCGAACAAGGAAAGCTGCATTTCCTTGATCTGCTGCTTCGTGTGTTTCAGCAACGCGGCCTGCT
TGGCCTCGCTGACCTGTTTTGCCAGGTCCTCGCCGGCGGTTTTTCGCTTCTTGGTCGTCATAGTTCCTCG
CGTGTCGATGGTCATCGACTTCGCCAAACCTGCCGCCTCCTGTTCAAGACGACGCGAACGCTCCACGGCG
GCCGATGGCGCGGGCAGGGCAGGGGGAGCCAGTTGCACGCTGTCGCGCTCGATCTTGGCCGTAGCTTGCT
GGACCATCGAGCCGACGGACTGGAAGGTTTCGCGGGGCGCACGCATGACGGTGCGGCTTGCGATGGTTTC
GGCATCCTCGGCGGAAAACCCCGCGTCGATCAGTTCTTGCCTGTATGCCTTCCGGTCAAACGTCCGATTC
ATTCACCCTCCTTGCGGGATTGCCCCGACTCACGCCGGGGCAATGTGCCCTTATTCCTGATTTGACCCGC
CTGGTGCCTTGGTGTCCAGATAATCCACCTTATCGGCAATGAAGTCGGTCCCGTAGACCGTCTGGCCGTC
CTTCTCGTACTTGGTATTCCGAATCTTGCCCTGCACGAATACCAGCGACCCCTTGCCCAAATACTTGCCG
TGGGCCTCGGCCTGAGAGCCAAAACACTTGATGCGGAAGAAGTCGGTGCGCTCCTGCTTGTCGCCGGCAT
CGTTGCGCCACATCTAGGATCT
Features (pLannotate 1.2.2; 19 found; start..end, strand, type, name):
     36..624     -  rep_origin     ori: high-copy-number ColE1/pMB1/pBR322/pUC origin of replication
    795..1655    -  CDS            AmpR: β-lactamase; bla; confers resistance to ampicillin, carbenicillin, and related antibiotics
   1656..1760    -  promoter       AmpR promoter: bla
   1847..2478    -  rep_origin     oriV: incP origin of replication
   2570..2594    +  misc_feature   LB T-DNA repeat: left border repeat from nopaline C58 T-DNA
   2715..2760    +  promoter       CUP1 promoter (fragment): S. cerevisiae CUP1; inducible metallothionein promoter, regulated by Cu2+
   2761..2804    +  promoter       CUP1 promoter (fragment): S. cerevisiae CUP1; inducible metallothionein promoter, regulated by Cu2+
   2805..2848    +  promoter       CUP1 promoter (fragment): S. cerevisiae CUP1; inducible metallothionein promoter, regulated by Cu2+
   2851..2896    +  promoter       CUP1 promoter (fragment): S. cerevisiae CUP1; inducible metallothionein promoter, regulated by Cu2+
   3101..3122    +  protein_bind   CAP binding site: CAP binding activates transcription in the presence of cAMP. E. coli catabolite activator protein
   3137..3167    +  promoter       lac promoter: promoter for the E. coli lac operon
   3175..3191    +  protein_bind   lac operator: The lac repressor binds to the lac operator to inhibit transcription in E. coli. This inhibition can be relieved by adding lactose or isopropyl-β-D-thiogalactopyranoside (IPTG). lac repressor encoded by lacI
   3228..3284    -  misc_feature   MCS: pUC18/19 multiple cloning site
   3281..3438    +  CDS            lacZα (fragment): LacZα fragment of β-galactosidase; lacZ fragment
   3444..3543    -  misc_feature   bom (fragment): basis of mobility region from pBR322
   3624..3876    +  terminator     NOS terminator: nopaline synthase terminator and poly(A) signal
   3924..3948    +  misc_feature   RB T-DNA repeat: right border repeat from nopaline C58 T-DNA
   4060..4080    -  CDS            TetR (fragment): tetracycline resistance regulatory protein; tetR
   4107..5252    -  CDS            trfA: TRFA_ECOLX - Experimental evidence at protein level: Swiss-Prot protein existence level 1. Also involved in plasmid copy number control, promoting intermolecular coupling of protein bound iterons at oriV, which inhibits replication initiation. From Escherichia coli.
