[The description below was written by a language model from this plasmid's Addgene catalogue record and pLannotate feature annotations shown in this document.]
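Description:
pCHW111112 is an empty Level 1, Position 3 acceptor plasmid for Golden Gate (MoClo-style) assembly, built on the pICH47751 backbone and intended for plant expression and synthetic biology work. It is a binary vector. A high-copy ColE1/pUC-type origin and an ampicillin resistance gene (β-lactamase with its own promoter) support propagation and selection in E. coli. The incP oriV together with the trfA replication initiator gene provides broad-host-range replication of the kind needed for maintenance in Agrobacterium. Left and right border repeats from the nopaline C58 T-DNA flank the cargo region, so whatever is assembled between them can be transferred into plant cells.

Between the borders lies a pre-installed copper-responsive expression unit described as CBS4-miniDFR::LacZ::nosT. The feature table detects four tandem fragments matching the yeast CUP1 metallothionein promoter, consistent with four copper-responsive binding sites (CBS4). These are placed upstream of what the record names a minimal DFR promoter, which is not itself annotated. Downstream is a bacterial lacZα dropout cassette with its CAP site, lac promoter and operator and a pUC-type polylinker, followed by the nopaline synthase terminator. In a Golden Gate reaction a coding part with the stated compatible overhangs replaces the lacZα cassette. This allows blue/white screening and places the new insert under the copper-inducible promoter and NOS terminator.

The associated work concerns a tightly regulated copper-inducible transient expression system in Nicotiana benthamiana. The record does not list a transcriptional activator on this plasmid, so the copper-sensing factor would presumably be supplied from another module. No plant selectable marker is annotated, and the short TetR and bom hits appear to be backbone remnants.
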