Addgene plasmid #222457: pCHW111112
Purpose: (Empty Backbone) Level 1 acceptor, Position 3 containing CBS4-miniDFR::LacZ::nosT.
Depositing lab: Chih-Hang Wu. Depositing organization: Institute of Plant and Microbial Biology, Academia Sinica. Publication: Development of a tightly regulated copper-inducible transient gene expression system in Nicotiana benthamiana incorporating a suicide exon and Cre recombinase. Chiang BJ, Lin KY, Chen YF, Huang CY, Goh FJ, Huang LT, Chen LH, Wu CH. New Phytol. 2024 Oct;244(1):318-331. doi: 10.1111/nph.20021. Epub 2024 Jul 30. PubMed 39081031.
Backbone
  Vector backbone: pICH47751
  Vector type: Plant Expression, Synthetic Biology
Growth in bacteria
  Bacterial resistance: Ampicillin, 100 μg/mL
  Growth temperature: 37°C
  Growth strain: DH5alpha
  Copy number: High Copy
Gene/Insert
  Gene/Insert name: None
  Mutation: no
  Promoter: CBS4-miniDFR
  Cloning method: Golden Gate
  Sequencing primers: 5′ n/a
Terms and licenses: Academic/Nonprofit Terms; Industry Terms: Not Available to Industry
Depositor comments: Contains CBS4-miniDFR::LacZ::nosT. Overhangs for insert: CCAT-GCTT. Please visit https://doi.org/10.1101/2024.03.23.586378 for bioRxiv preprint.
How to cite: pCHW111112 was a gift from Chih-Hang Wu (Addgene plasmid # 222457 ; http://n2t.net/addgene:222457 ; RRID:Addgene_222457)
